Addgene plasmid #123956: MTK4a_009
Purpose: Encodes a nuclear localized EBFP2 (T2A) coexpression cassette as a Type 4a part to be used in the MTK system
Depositing lab: Hana El-Samad. Depositing organization: University of California, San Francisco (UCSF). Publication: A Toolkit for Rapid Modular Construction of Biological Circuits in Mammalian Cells. Fonseca JP, Bonny AR, Kumar GR, Ng AH, Town J, Wu QC, Aslankoohi E, Chen SY, Dods G, Harrigan P, Osimiri LC, Kistler AL, El-Samad H. ACS Synth Biol. 2019 Nov 15;8(11):2593-2606. doi: 10.1021/acssynbio.9b00322. Epub 2019 Nov 5. PubMed 31686495.
Backbone
  Vector backbone: MTK0_027
  Vector type: Mammalian Expression
Growth in bacteria
  Bacterial resistance: Chloramphenicol, 25 μg/mL
  Growth temperature: 37°C
  Growth strain: DH5alpha
  Copy number: Unknown
Gene/Insert
  Gene/Insert name: T2A::NLS::EBFP2
  Species: Synthetic
  Cloning method: Restriction Enzyme; 5′ cloning site unknown (unknown if destroyed); 3′ cloning site unknown (unknown if destroyed)
Terms and licenses: Academic/Nonprofit Terms; Industry Terms: Not Available to Industry
Depositor comments: Type 4a parts are generally reserved for c-terminal coding sequences in the MTK. Please visit https://www.biorxiv.org/content/10.1101/506188v2 for BioRxiv preprint
How to cite: MTK4a_009 was a gift from Hana El-Samad (Addgene plasmid # 123956 ; http://n2t.net/addgene:123956 ; RRID:Addgene_123956)
