[The description below was written by a language model from this plasmid's Addgene catalogue record and pLannotate feature annotations shown in this document.]
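Description:
MTK4a_009 is a small (about 2.5 kb) part-storage plasmid from the Mammalian Toolkit (MTK), a modular hierarchical cloning system for building genetic circuits in mammalian cells. It is built on the MTK0_027 part-entry backbone and, although catalogued as a mammalian expression vector, it carries no mammalian promoter or polyadenylation signal of its own. It is a donor of a single standardized part rather than a stand-alone expression construct. In E. coli it replicates from a high-copy ColE1/pUC-type origin and is selected with chloramphenicol through a cat gene driven by its native cat promoter and followed by a minimal lambda t0 terminator.

The payload is a synthetic T2A::NLS::EBFP2 cassette formatted as a Type 4a part, a position the toolkit generally reserves for C-terminal coding sequences. When assembled in frame downstream of an upstream coding part, the T2A peptide causes ribosomal skipping, so that the protein of interest and the reporter are produced as separate polypeptides from a single transcript. The nuclear localization signal then concentrates EBFP2, a mammalian codon-optimized enhanced blue variant of GFP, in the nucleus. This gives a compact blue nuclear signal that reports expression of the co-translated gene and is convenient for cell identification in imaging or for gating in flow cytometry. The automated feature table annotates only the EBFP2 open reading frame within the insert. The T2A and NLS elements, presumably in the unannotated stretch just upstream of it, and the sites flanking the part are not annotated, and the record lists the cloning sites as unknown.
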