Features (pLannotate 1.2.2; 5 found; start..end, strand, type, name):
     56..644     +  rep_origin     ori: high-copy-number ColE1/pMB1/pBR322/pUC origin of replication
    864..1580    +  CDS            EBFP2: enhanced blue variant of GFP (Ai et al., 2007) mammalian codon-optimized
   1604..1638    -  terminator     lambda t0 terminator: minimal transcription terminator from phage lambda (Scholtissek and Grosse, 1987)
   1712..2368    -  CDS            cat: CAT_ECOLX - Experimental evidence at protein level: Swiss-Prot protein existence level 1. This enzyme is an effector of chloramphenicol resistance in bacteria. From Escherichia coli. This protein is used as a marker in many commonly used cloning vectors, such as pACYC184.
   2369..2466    -  promoter       cat promoter: promoter of the E. coli cat gene encoding chloramphenicol acetyltransferase
>Addgene plasmid #123956 | MTK4a_009 | addgene full sequence | sequence record 251627 | Addgene NGS Result
GTGAGTTTTCGTTCCACTGAGCGTCAGACCCCGTAGAAAAGATCAAAGGATCTTCTTGAGATCCTTTTTT
TCTGCGCGTAATCTGCTGCTTGCAAACAAAAAAACCACCGCTACCAGCGGTGGTTTGTTTGCCGGATCAA
GAGCTACCAACTCTTTTTCCGAAGGTAACTGGCTTCAGCAGAGCGCAGATACCAAATACTGTTCTTCTAG
TGTAGCCGTAGTTAGGCCACCACTTCAAGAACTCTGTAGCACCGCCTACATACCTCGCTCTGCTAATCCT
GTTACCAGTGGCTGCTGCCAGTGGCGATAAGTCGTGTCTTACCGGGTTGGACTCAAGACGATAGTTACCG
GATAAGGCGCAGCGGTCGGGCTGAACGGGGGGTTCGTGCACACAGCCCAGCTTGGAGCGAACGACCTACA
CCGAACTGAGATACCTACAGCGTGAGCTATGAGAAAGCGCCACGCTTCCCGAAGGGAGAAAGGCGGACAG
GTATCCGGTAAGCGGCAGGGTCGGAACAGGAGAGCGCACGAGGGAGCTTCCAGGGGGAAACGCCTGGTAT
CTTTATAGTCCTGTCGGGTTTCGCCACCTCTGACTTGAGCGTCGATTTTTGTGATGCTCGTCAGGGGGGC
GGAGCCTATGGAAAAACGCCAGCAACGCGGCCTTTTTACGGTTCCTGGCCTTTTGCTGGCCTTTTGCTCA
CATGTTCTTTCCTGCGTTATCCCCTGATTCTGTGGATAACCGTAGTCGGTCTCAATCCGGAAGCGGAGAG
GGCAGAGGAAGTCTGCTAACATGCGGTGACGTCGAGGAGAATCCTGGACCTGGATCCCCCAAGAAGAAGA
GGAAGGTGGAGGACGCCGGATCCGTGAGCAAGGGCGAGGAGCTGTTCACCGGGGTGGTGCCCATCCTGGT
CGAGCTGGACGGCGACGTAAACGGCCACAAGTTCAGCGTGAGGGGCGAGGGCGAGGGCGATGCCACCAAC
GGCAAGCTGACCCTGAAGTTCATCTGCACCACCGGCAAGCTGCCCGTGCCCTGGCCCACCCTCGTGACCA
CCCTGAGCCACGGCGTGCAGTGCTTCGCCCGCTACCCCGACCACATGAAGCAGCACGACTTCTTCAAGTC
CGCCATGCCCGAAGGCTACGTCCAGGAGCGCACCATCTTCTTCAAGGACGACGGCACCTACAAGACCCGC
GCCGAGGTGAAGTTCGAGGGCGACACCCTGGTGAACCGCATCGAGCTGAAGGGCGTCGACTTCAAGGAGG
ACGGCAACATCCTGGGGCACAAGCTGGAGTACAACTTCAACAGCCACAACATCTATATCATGGCCGTCAA
GCAGAAGAACGGCATCAAGGTGAACTTCAAGATCCGCCACAACGTGGAGGACGGCAGCGTGCAGCTCGCC
GACCACTACCAGCAGAACACCCCCATCGGCGACGGCCCCGTGCTGCTGCCCGACAGCCACTACCTGAGCA
CCCAGTCCGTGCTGAGCAAAGACCCCAACGAGAAGCGCGATCACATGGTCCTGCTGGAGTTCCGCACCGC
CGCCGGGATCACTCTCGGCATGGACGAGCTGTACAAGTAACTCGAGTGGCTGAGACCAGACCAATAAAAA
ACGCCCGGCGGCAACCGAGCGTTCTGAACAAATCCAGATGGAGTTCTGAGGTCATTACTGGATCTATCAA
CAGGAGTCCAAGCGAGCTCGATATCAAATTACGCCCCGCCCTGCCACTCATCGCAGTACTGTTGTAATTC
ATTAAGCATTCTGCCGACATGGAAGCCATCACAAACGGCATGATGAACCTGAATCGCCAGCGGCATCAGC
ACCTTGTCGCCTTGCGTATAATATTTGCCCATGGTGAAAACGGGGGCGAAGAAGTTGTCCATATTGGCCA
CGTTTAAATCAAAACTGGTGAAACTCACCCAGGGATTGGCTGAAACGAAAAACATATTCTCAATAAACCC
TTTAGGGAAATAGGCCAGGTTTTCACCGTAACACGCCACATCTTGCGAATATATGTGTAGAAACTGCCGG
AAATCGTCGTGGTATTCACTCCAGAGCGATGAAAACGTTTCAGTTTGCTCATGGAAAACGGTGTAACAAG
GGTGAACACTATCCCATATCACCAGCTCACCGTCTTTCATTGCCATACGAAATTCCGGATGAGCATTCAT
CAGGCGGGCAAGAATGTGAATAAAGGCCGGATAAAACTTGTGCTTATTTTTCTTTACGGTCTTTAAAAAG
GCCGTAATATCCAGCTGAACGGTCTGGTTATAGGTACATTGAGCAACTGACTGAAATGCCTCAAAATGTT
CTTTACGATGCCATTGGGATATATCAACGGTGGTATATCCAGTGATTTTTTTCTCCATTTTAGCTTCCTT
AGCTCCTGAAAATCTCGATAACTCAAAAAATACGCCCGGTAGTGATCTTATTTCATTATGGTGAAAGTTG
GAACCTCTTACGTGCCCGATCAATCATGACCAAAATCCCTTAAC
